Addgene plasmid #220794: pCIG-LRRC37Bchimpanzee-HA
Purpose: To express the chimpanzee receptor LRRC37B in mammalian cells together with EGFP
Depositing lab: Pierre Vanderhaeghen. Depositing organization: Vlaams Instituut voor Biotechnologie (VIB, vzw). Publication: LRRC37B is a human modifier of voltage-gated sodium channels and axon excitability in cortical neurons. Libe-Philippot B, Lejeune A, Wierda K, Louros N, Erkol E, Vlaeminck I, Beckers S, Gaspariunaite V, Bilheu A, Konstantoulea K, Nyitrai H, De Vleeschouwer M, Vennekens KM, Vidal N, Bird TW, Soto DC, Jaspers T, Dewilde M, Dennis MY, Rousseau F, Comoletti D, Schymkowitz J, Theys T, de Wit J, Vanderhaeghen P. Cell. 2023 Dec 21;186(26):5766-5783.e25. doi: 10.1016/j.cell.2023.11.028. PubMed 38134874.
Backbone
  Vector backbone: pCIG
Growth in bacteria
  Bacterial resistance: Ampicillin, 100 μg/mL
  Growth temperature: 37°C
  Growth strain: NEB Stable
  Copy number: Unknown
Gene/Insert
  Gene/Insert name: LRRC37B
  Species: Pan troglodytes (chimpanzee)
  Tag / fusion protein: HA (C terminal on insert)
Resource information
  A portion of this plasmid was derived from a plasmid made by: The cDNA was PCR amplified and inserted in the pCIG backbone from a custom made plasmid (Genscript).
Terms and licenses: Academic/Nonprofit Terms; Industry Terms: Not Available to Industry
How to cite: pCIG-LRRC37Bchimpanzee-HA was a gift from Pierre Vanderhaeghen (Addgene plasmid # 220794 ; http://n2t.net/addgene:220794 ; RRID:Addgene_220794)
