[The description below was written by a language model from this plasmid's Addgene catalogue record and pLannotate feature annotations shown in this document.]
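Description:
pCIG-LRRC37Bchimpanzee-HA is a mammalian expression plasmid for producing the chimpanzee (Pan troglodytes) form of the receptor LRRC37B together with EGFP. The catalogue lists the backbone simply as pCIG. The annotated full sequence (about 13.9 kb), however, shows the architecture of an HIV-1-derived lentiviral transfer vector. A CMV enhancer/promoter is fused to a truncated 5' LTR, followed by the Ψ packaging signal, a gag fragment, the RRE and the cPPT/CTS upstream of the expression cassette. A second truncated LTR and a bGH polyadenylation signal lie downstream. The record does not say whether the construct is meant to be packaged into virus or only transfected or electroporated. In bacteria it replicates from a high-copy ColE1/pUC-type origin and is selected with ampicillin (AmpR). An f1 origin is also present, as is a bleomycin/Zeocin resistance gene under SV40 and EM7 promoters, which could in principle allow selection in mammalian cells or bacteria.

The payload is a bicistronic cassette driven by the CAG arrangement: CMV enhancer, chicken β-actin promoter and a chimeric β-actin/β-globin intron, which gives strong, broad expression. The LRRC37B coding sequence was PCR-amplified from a custom-synthesised plasmid. The annotation tool matched it to the human orthologue, but the record specifies chimpanzee. It carries a C-terminal HA epitope for antibody detection. An EMCV IRES then allows translation of EGFP from the same transcript, so fluorescent cells mark those expressing the receptor without fusing it to the reporter. A WPRE after EGFP enhances transcript stability and expression. The associated study concerns LRRC37B as a modifier of voltage-gated sodium channels and axon excitability in cortical neurons, which suggests this chimpanzee version is intended for comparison with the human protein.
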