Features (pLannotate 1.2.2; 37 found; start..end, strand, type, name):
    109..412     +  enhancer       CMV enhancer: human cytomegalovirus immediate early enhancer
    414..687     +  promoter       chicken β-actin promoter: No description available
    688..1704    +  intron         chimeric intron: chimera between introns from chicken β-actin and rabbit β-globin
   1767..1785    +  promoter       T7 promoter: promoter for bacteriophage T7 RNA polymerase
   1800..1818    +  promoter       SP6 promoter: promoter for bacteriophage SP6 RNA polymerase
   1879..4716    +  CDS            LRRC37B: LR37B_HUMAN - Experimental evidence at transcript level: Swiss-Prot protein existence level 2. From Homo sapiens (Human).
   4738..4765    +  CDS            3xHA (fragment): three tandem HA epitope tags
   4796..5382    +  misc_feature   IRES2: internal ribosome entry site (IRES) of the encephalomyocarditis virus (EMCV)
   5383..6102    +  CDS            EGFP: the original enhanced GFP (Yang et al., 1996) mammalian codon-optimized
   6103..6126    +  misc_feature   MCS (fragment): pBluescript multiple cloning site
   6126..6714    +  misc_feature   WPRE: woodchuck hepatitis virus posttranscriptional regulatory element
   6651..7232    +  CDS            nef (fragment): NEF_HV1H2 - Experimental evidence at protein level: Swiss-Prot protein existence level 1. Extracellular Nef protein targets CD4(+) T-lymphocytes for apoptosis by interacting with CXCR4 surface receptors. From Human immunodeficiency virus type 1 group M subtype B (isolate HXB2) (HIV-1).
   7239..7419    +  LTR            5' LTR (truncated): truncated 5' long terminal repeat (LTR) from HIV-1
   7451..7675    +  polyA_signal   bGH poly(A) signal: bovine growth hormone polyadenylation signal
   7679..7700    +  promoter       SV40 promoter (fragment): SV40 enhancer and early promoter
   7721..8149    +  rep_origin     f1 ori (sequence partly withheld): f1 bacteriophage origin of replication; arrow indicates direction of (+) strand synthesis
   8163..8492    +  promoter       SV40 promoter: SV40 enhancer and early promoter
   8540..8587    +  promoter       EM7 promoter: synthetic bacterial promoter&nbsp
   8606..8980    +  CDS            BleoR: antibiotic-binding protein; Sh ble from Streptoalloteichus hindustanus; confers resistance to bleomycin, phleomycin, and Zeocin™
   8990..9115    +  CDS            ble (fragment): BLE_KLEPN - Experimental evidence at protein level: Swiss-Prot protein existence level 1. Binding protein with a strong affinity to the bleomycin family of antibiotics. Binds to CL990; an antimitotic-antibiotic compound. From Klebsiella pneumoniae.
   9110..9231    +  polyA_signal   SV40 poly(A) signal: SV40 polyadenylation signal
   9302..9324    -  protein_bind   lac operator (fragment): The lac repressor binds to the lac operator to inhibit transcription in E. coli. This inhibition can be relieved by adding lactose or isopropyl-β-D-thiogalactopyranoside (IPTG). lac repressor encoded by lacI
   9328..9358    -  promoter       lac promoter: promoter for the E. coli lac operon
   9373..9394    -  protein_bind   CAP binding site: CAP binding activates transcription in the presence of cAMP. E. coli catabolite activator protein
   9407..9499    -  CDS            lacI (fragment): lac repressor; lacI; The lac repressor binds to the lac operator to inhibit transcription in E. coli. This inhibition can be relieved by adding lactose or isopropyl-β-D-thiogalactopyranoside (IPTG).
   9682..10270   -  rep_origin     ori: high-copy-number ColE1/pMB1/pBR322/pUC origin of replication
  10441..11301   -  CDS            AmpR: β-lactamase; bla; confers resistance to ampicillin, carbenicillin, and related antibiotics
  11302..11406   -  promoter       AmpR promoter: bla
  11465..11517   -  misc_feature   bom (fragment): basis of mobility region from pBR322
  11672..12051   +  enhancer       CMV enhancer: human cytomegalovirus immediate early enhancer
  12052..12251   +  promoter       CMV promoter: human cytomegalovirus (CMV) immediate early promoter
  12269..12449   +  LTR            5' LTR (truncated): truncated 5' long terminal repeat (LTR) from HIV-1
  12496..12621   +  misc_feature   HIV-1 Ψ: packaging signal of human immunodeficiency virus type 1
  12605..12968   +  CDS            HIV-1 gag (fragment): gag protein from human immunodeficiency virus 1; gag
  13114..13347   +  misc_feature   RRE: The Rev response element (RRE) of HIV-1 allows for Rev-dependent mRNA export from the nucleus to the cytoplasm.
  13724..13824   +  CDS            Rev (fragment): human immunodeficiency virus 1 (HIV-1) Rev protein; rev; enhances nuclear export of unspliced and incompletely spliced viral mRNAs
  13874..64      +  misc_feature   cPPT/CTS (across the origin): central polypurine tract and central termination sequence of HIV-1
>Addgene plasmid #220794 | pCIG-LRRC37Bchimpanzee-HA | addgene full sequence | sequence record 439817 | Addgene NGS Result
CATAATAGCAACAGACATACAAACTAAAGAATTACAAAAACAAATTACAAAAATTCAAAATTTTCGGGTT
TATTACAGGGACAGCAGAGATCCAGTTTGGTTAATCCGCGTTACATAACTTACGGTAAATGGCCCGCCTG
GCTGACCGCCCAACGACCCCCGCCCATTGACGTCAATAATGACGTATGTTCCCATAGTAACGCCAATAGG
GACTTTCCATTGACGTCAATGGGTGGAGTATTTACGGTAAACTGCCCACTTGGCAGTACATCAAGTGTAT
CATATGCCAAGTACGCCCCCTATTGACGTCAATGACGGTAAATGGCCCGCCTGGCATTATGCCCAGTACA
TGACCTTATGGGACTTTCCTACTTGGCAGTACATCTACGTATTAGTCATCGCTATTACCATGGTCGAGGT
GAGCCCCACGTTCTGCTTCACTCTCCCCATCTCCCCCCCCTCCCCACCCCCAATTTTGTATTTATTTATT
TTTTAATTATTTTGTGCAGCGATGGGGGCGGGGGGGGGGGGGGCGCGCCAGGCGGGGCGGGGCGGGGCGA
GGGGCGGGGCGGGGCGAGGCGGAGAGGTGCGGCGGCAGCCAATCAGAGCGGCGCGCTCCGAAAGTTTCCT
TTTATGGCGAGGCGGCGGCGGCGGCGGCCCTATAAAAAGCGAAGCGCGCGGCGGGCGGGAGTCGCTGCGC
GCTGCCTTCGCCCCGTGCCCCGCTCCGCCGCCGCCTCGCGCCGCCCGCCCCGGCTCTGACTGACCGCGTT
ACTCCCACAGGTGAGCGGGCGGGACGGCCCTTCTCCTCCGGGCTGTAATTAGCGCTTGGTTTAATGACGG
CTTGTTTCTTTTCTGTGGCTGCGTGAAAGCCTTGAGGGGCTCCGGGAGGGCCCTTTGTGCGGGGGGAGCG
GCTCGGGGGGTGCGTGCGTGTGTGTGTGCGTGGGGAGCGCCGCGTGCGGCTCCGCGCTGCCCGGCGGCTG
TGAGCGCTGCGGGCGCGGCGCGGGGCTTTGTGCGCTCCGCAGTGTGCGCGAGGGGAGCGCGGCCGGGGGC
GGTGCCCCGCGGTGCGGGGGGGGCTGCGAGGGGAACAAAGGCTGCGTGCGGGGTGTGTGCGTGGGGGGGT
GAGCAGGGGGTGTGGGCGCGTCGGTCGGGCTGCAACCCCCCCTGCACCCCCCTCCCCGAGTTGCTGAGCA
CGGCCCGGCTTCGGGTGCGGGGCTCCGTACGGGGCGTGGCGCGGGGCTCGCCGTGCCGGGCGGGGGGTGG
CGGCAGGTGGGGGTGCCGGGCGGGGCGGGGCCGCCTCGGGCCGGGGAGGGCTCGGGGGAGGGGCGCGGCG
GCCCCCGGAGCGCCGGCGGCTGTCGAGGCGCGGCGAGCCGCAGCCATTGCCTTTTATGGTAATCGTGCGA
GAGGGCGCAGGGACTTCCTTTGTCCCAAATCTGTGCGGAGCCGAAATCTGGGAGGCGCCGCCGCACCCCC
TCTAGCGGGCGCGGGGCGAAGCGGTGCGGCGCCGGCAGGAAGGAAATGGGCGGGGAGGGCCTTCGTGCGT
CGCCGCGCCGCCGTCCCCTTCTCCCTCTCCAGCCTCGGGGCTGTCCGCGGGGGGACGGCTGCCTTCGGGG
GGGACGGGGCAGGGCGGGGTTCGGCTTCTGGCGTGTGACCGGCGGCTCTAGAGCCTCTGCTAACCATGTT
CATGCCTTCTTCTTTTTCCTACAGCTCCTGGGCAACGTGCTGGTTATTGTGCTGTCTCATCATTTTGGCA
AAGAATTGCTCGAGCGTAATACGACTCACTATAGGGAGACCCAAGCTTGATTTAGGTGACACTATAGAAT
ACAAGCTACTTGTTCTTTTTGCAGGATCCTCACTATAGGGAGACCCAAGCTGGCTAGCATGTCTTGGCTG
CGTTTCTGGGGCCCATGGCCCCTCCTTACGTGGCAACTATTGTCTTTACTAGTCAAGGAGGCTCAGCCTC
TGGTGTGGGTCAAGGACCCGCTCCAGCTGACCTCTAACCCCCTGGGGCCACCTAAGCCCTGGTCTTCCCG
CTCCTCCCATCTCCCGTGGGAATCTCCCCATGCACCTGCTCCCCCAGCAGCCCCGGGGGACTTTGATTAC
CTGGGGCCCTCTGCTTCTTCGCAGATGTCAGCCCTGCCTCAGGAACCAACTGAAAATTTGGCTCCATTCC
TGATGGAATTGGATTCAGCTGGAGAGCTGCCCCTGGGGCCAGAGCCGTTCTTGGCTGCACATCAGGATTT
AAATGAAAAGCGGACTCCAGAAGAAAGGCTCCCAGAGGTGGTGCCGCTTCTGGACCGGGATCAGAACCAG
GCCCTAGTTCAGCTTCCTCGCCTCAAGTGGGTTCAAACTACAGATCCAGATCGGGCTGCAGGTCATCAGG
CAGATGAAATACTTGTTCCACTAGACAGTAAGGTTTCAAGACCAACCAAATTTGTTGTTTCGCCCAAGAA
CCTGAAGAAAGATCTAGCTGAACGTTGGAGCCTTGCTGAGATTGTTGGGATTCCACACCAATTATCCAAA
CCTCAGCGTCAGAAACAGACTTTGCCTGATGATTATTTGAGTATGGACACACTGTATCCCGGCAGCCTGC
CTCCAGAACTCCGGGTGAACGCAGATGAGCCTCCAGGGCCTCCTGAGCAAGTTGGACTTTCTCAATTCCA
TCTAGAGCCCAAAAGTCAAAATCCAGAGACCCTTGAAGACATCCAGTCTTCTTCACTCCAGGAAGAAGCC
CCAGCGCAGCTTCTACAGCTCCCTCAGGAGGTAGAACCTTCAACCCAGCAGGAGGCCCCAGCTCTGCCTC
CAGAGTCCTCTATGGAGAGTCTAGCTCAAACTCCACTGAATCATGAAGTGACAGTTCAACCTCCAGGTGA
GGATCAAGCTCATTATAATTTGCCCAAGTTTACAGTCAAACCTGCAGATGTGGAGGTTACCATGACTTCA
GAGCCTAAAAATGAGACAGAATCTACCCAAGCCCAGCAGGAGGCCCCAATTCAGCCTCCAGAGGAGGCGG
AACCTTCTTCTACAGCCCTGAGGACTACAGCTCCTCCTCCAGAACACCCTGAGGTGACACTTCCACCTTC
AGACAAGGGTCAGGCTCAGCATTCACACCTGACTGAAGCCACAGTTCAACCTCTGGACCTGGAGCTTAGC
ATAACTACAGAGCCTACTACAGAGGTTAAACCGTCTCCAACCACGGAGGAAACCTCAGCTCAGCCTCCAG
ACCTGGGGCTTGCCATAACTCCGGAACCCACTACAGAGATTGGACATTCCACAGCCCTGGAGAAGACTAG
AGCTCCTCATCCAGACCAGGTTCAGACTCTGCATCGAAGCCTGACTGAAGTCACAGGTCCACCTACAAAG
TTAGAATCTTCGCAGGATTCATTGGTGCAGTCTGAAACTGCACCAGAGGAACAGAAGGCCTCCACAAGCA
CCAACATATGTGAGCTCTGCACCTGCGGAGATGAGACTCTGTCATGTGTTGGTCTCAGCCCAAAGCAGAG
GCTCAGCCAAGTGCCTGTGCCAGAGCCCGACACCTACAATGGCATCTTCACCATCTTAAATTTCCAAGGA
AACTATATTTCATACATTGATGGAAATGTATGGAAAGCATACAGTTGGACCGAGAAACTAATTCTCAGTG
AAAATTATTTGACTGAATTACCTAAGGATTCATTTGAAGGCCTGCTATACCTCCAGTATTTAGATTTATC
CTGCAATAAAATACGATATATTGAAAGACAAACATTTGAATCACTACCATTTTTGCAGTATATAAATCTG
GGCTGCAATTTAATTACAAAACTGAGCCTTGGAACATTTCAGGCCTGGCACGGAATGCAGTTTTTACACA
ACTTAATTCTCAATCGCAATCCTCTGACTACTGTCGAAGATCCATATCTCTTTGAACTGCCGGCATTAAA
ATATCTAGACATGGGAACAACACACATCACACTTACAACACTTAAGAACATTCTCACGATAACTGTTGAA
CTGGAAAAACTGATCTTACCTAGCCATATGGTCTGCTGCCTCTGCCAATTTAAAAATAGCATTGAGGCTG
TCTCCAAGACAGTCAAGCTGCATTGCAACACTGCATGTCTGACTAACAGCATACATTGTCCTGAAGAAGC
ATCTGTAGGCAATCCAGAAGGAGCGTTCATGAAGATGTTACAAGCCCGGAAGCAGCACATGAGCACTGAG
CTGACTATTGAGTCGGAGGCGCCCTCAGACAGCAGTGGCATCAACTTGTCAGGCTTTGGGAGTGATCAGC
TTGAAATTCAGCTAACCGAGCAGCTACGGTCCCTCATCCCCAACGAGGATGTGAGAAAGTTCATGTCTCA
TGTTATCCGGACCTTGAAAATGGAATGTTCAGAAACACATGTGCAAGGGAGCTGTGCCAAGCTCATGTTG
CAAACAGGCCTCCTGATGAAGCTTCTCAGCGAGCAGCAGGAAGCAAAGGCATTGAATGTAGAATGGGATA
CGGACCAACAAAAAACAAATTATATTAATGAGAACATGGAACAGAATGAACAGAAAGAGCAGAAGTCAAG
TGAGCTCATGAAAGAAGTTCCAGGATATGACTATAAGAACAAACTCATCTTCGCAATATCTGTGACTGTA
ATACTAATAATTTTGATTATAATTTTTTGTCTTATAGAGGTGAATGCACATAAAAGGGCATCAGAAAAAT
ACAAAGACAACCCATCAATATCAGGAGGCCTCGAGTCTAGAGGGCCCTACCCATACGATGTTCCAGATTA
CGCTTGATAAACCCGCTGATCAGCCTCGAGATCCGCCCCTCTCCCTCCCCCCCCCCTAACGTTACTGGCC
GAAGCCGCTTGGAATAAGGCCGGTGTGCGTTTGTCTATATGTTATTTTCCACCATATTGCCGTCTTTTGG
CAATGTGAGGGCCCGGAAACCTGGCCCTGTCTTCTTGACGAGCATTCCTAGGGGTCTTTCCCCTCTCGCC
AAAGGAATGCAAGGTCTGTTGAATGTCGTGAAGGAAGCAGTTCCTCTGGAAGCTTCTTGAAGACAAACAA
CGTCTGTAGCGACCCTTTGCAGGCAGCGGAACCCCCCACCTGGCGACAGGTGCCTCTGCGGCCAAAAGCC
ACGTGTATAAGATACACCTGCAAAGGCGGCACAACCCCAGTGCCACGTTGTGAGTTGGATAGTTGTGGAA
AGAGTCAAATGGCTCTCCTCAAGCGTATTCAACAAGGGGCTGAAGGATGCCCAGAAGGTACCCCATTGTA
TGGGATCTGATCTGGGGCCTCGGTACACATGCTTTACATGTGTTTAGTCGAGGTTAAAAAAACGTCTAGG
CCCCCCGAACCACGGGGACGTGGTTTTCCTTTGAAAAACACGATGATAATATGGCCACAACCATGGTGAG
CAAGGGCGAGGAGCTGTTCACCGGGGTGGTGCCCATCCTGGTCGAGCTGGACGGCGACGTAAACGGCCAC
AAGTTCAGCGTGTCCGGCGAGGGCGAGGGCGATGCCACCTACGGCAAGCTGACCCTGAAGTTCATCTGCA
CCACCGGCAAGCTGCCCGTGCCCTGGCCCACCCTCGTGACCACCCTGACCTACGGCGTGCAGTGCTTCAG
CCGCTACCCCGACCACATGAAGCAGCACGACTTCTTCAAGTCCGCCATGCCCGAAGGCTACGTCCAGGAG
CGCACCATCTTCTTCAAGGACGACGGCAACTACAAGACCCGCGCCGAGGTGAAGTTCGAGGGCGACACCC
TGGTGAACCGCATCGAGCTGAAGGGCATCGACTTCAAGGAGGACGGCAACATCCTGGGGCACAAGCTGGA
GTACAACTACAACAGCCACAACGTCTATATCATGGCCGACAAGCAGAAGAACGGCATCAAGGTGAACTTC
AAGATCCGCCACAACATCGAGGACGGCAGCGTGCAGCTCGCCGACCACTACCAGCAGAACACCCCCATCG
GCGACGGCCCCGTGCTGCTGCCCGACAACCACTACCTGAGCACCCAGTCCGCCCTGAGCAAAGACCCCAA
CGAGAAGCGCGATCACATGGTCCTGCTGGAGTTCGTGACCGCCGCCGGGATCACTCTCGGCATGGACGAG
CTGTACAAGTAAAATTCGATATCAAGCTTATCGATAATCAACCTCTGGATTACAAAATTTGTGAAAGATT
GACTGGTATTCTTAACTATGTTGCTCCTTTTACGCTATGTGGATACGCTGCTTTAATGCCTTTGTATCAT
GCTATTGCTTCCCGTATGGCTTTCATTTTCTCCTCCTTGTATAAATCCTGGTTGCTGTCTCTTTATGAGG
AGTTGTGGCCCGTTGTCAGGCAACGTGGCGTGGTGTGCACTGTGTTTGCTGACGCAACCCCCACTGGTTG
GGGCATTGCCACCACCTGTCAGCTCCTTTCCGGGACTTTCGCTTTCCCCCTCCCTATTGCCACGGCGGAA
CTCATCGCCGCCTGCCTTGCCCGCTGCTGGACAGGGGCTCGGCTGTTGGGCACTGACAATTCCGTGGTGT
TGTCGGGGAAATCATCGTCCTTTCCTTGGCTGCTCGCCTGTGTTGCCACCTGGATTCTGCGCGGGACGTC
CTTCTGCTACGTCCCTTCGGCCCTCAATCCAGCGGACCTTCCTTCCCGCGGCCTGCTGCCGGCTCTGCGG
CCTCTTCCGCGTCTTCGCCTTCGCCCTCAGACGAGTCGGATCTCCCTTTGGGCCGCCTCCCCGCATCGAT
ACCGTCGACCTCGAGACCTAGAAAAACATGGAGCAATCACAAGTAGCAATACAGCAGCTACCAATGCTGA
TTGTGCCTGGCTAGAAGCACAAGAGGAGGAGGAGGTGGGTTTTCCAGTCACACCTCAGGTACCTTTAAGA
CCAATGACTTACAAGGCAGCTGTAGATCTTAGCCACTTTTTAAAAGAAAAGGGGGGACTGGAAGGGCTAA
TTCACTCCCAACGAAGACAAGATATCCTTGATCTGTGGATCTACCACACACAAGGCTACTTCCCTGATTG
GCAGAACTACACACCAGGGCCAGGGATCAGATATCCACTGACCTTTGGATGGTGCTACAAGCTAGTACCA
GTTGAGCAAGAGAAGGTAGAAGAAGCCAATGAAGGAGAGAACACCCGCTTGTTACACCCTGTGAGCCTGC
ATGGGATGGATGACCCGGAGAGAGAAGTATTAGAGTGGAGGTTTGACAGCCGCCTAGCATTTCATCACAT
GGCCCGAGAGCTGCATCCGGACTGTACTGGGTCTCTCTGGTTAGACCAGATCTGAGCCTGGGAGCTCTCT
GGCTAACTAGGGAACCCACTGCTTAAGCCTCAATAAAGCTTGCCTTGAGTGCTTCAAGTAGTGTGTGCCC
GTCTGTTGTGTGACTCTGGTAACTAGAGATCCCTCAGACCCTTTTAGTCAGTGTGGAAAATCTCTAGCAG
GGCCCGTTTAAACCCGCTGATCAGCCTCGACTGTGCCTTCTAGTTGCCAGCCATCTGTTGTTTGCCCCTC
CCCCGTGCCTTCCTTGACCCTGGAAGGTGCCACTCCCACTGTCCTTTCCTAATAAAATGAGGAAATTGCA
TCGCATTGTCTGAGTAGGTGTCATTCTATTCTGGGGGGTGGGGTGGGGCAGGACAGCAAGGGGGAGGATT
GGGAAGACAATAGCAGGCATGCTGGGGATGCGGTGGGCTCTATGGCTTCTGAGGCGGAAAGAACCAGCTG
GGGCTCTAGGGGGTATCCCC
[124 nt withheld, positions 7721-7844]
C
[91 nt withheld, positions 7846-7936]
A
[49 nt withheld, positions 7938-7986]
CCTTTGACGTTGGAGTCCACGTTCTTT
[37 nt withheld, positions 8014-8050]
ACCCTATCTCGGTCTATTCTTTTGATTTATAAGGGATTTTGCCGATTTCGGCCTATTGGTTAAAAAATGA
GCTGATTTAACAAAAATTTAACGCGAATTAATTCTGTGGAATGTGTGTCAGTTAGGGTGTGGAAAGTCCC
CAGGCTCCCCAGCAGGCAGAAGTATGCAAAGCATGCATCTCAATTAGTCAGCAACCAGGTGTGGAAAGTC
CCCAGGCTCCCCAGCAGGCAGAAGTATGCAAAGCATGCATCTCAATTAGTCAGCAACCATAGTCCCGCCC
CTAACTCCGCCCATCCCGCCCCTAACTCCGCCCAGTTCCGCCCATTCTCCGCCCCATGGCTGACTAATTT
TTTTTATTTATGCAGAGGCCGAGGCCGCCTCTGCCTCTGAGCTATTCCAGAAGTAGTGAGGAGGCTTTTT
TGGAGGCCTAGGCTTTTGCAAAAAGCTCCCGGGAGCTTGTATATCCATTTTCGGATCTGATCAGCACGTG
TTGACAATTAATCATCGGCATAGTATATCGGCATAGTATAATACGACAAGGTGAGGAACTAAACCATGGC
CAAGTTGACCAGTGCCGTTCCGGTGCTCACCGCGCGCGACGTCGCCGGAGCGGTCGAGTTCTGGACCGAC
CGGCTCGGGTTCTCCCGGGACTTCGTGGAGGACGACTTCGCCGGTGTGGTCCGGGACGACGTGACCCTGT
TCATCAGCGCGGTCCAGGACCAGGTGGTGCCGGACAACACCCTGGCCTGGGTGTGGGTGCGCGGCCTGGA
CGAGCTGTACGCCGAGTGGTCGGAGGTCGTGTCCACGAACTTCCGGGACGCCTCCGGGCCGGCCATGACC
GAGATCGGCGAGCAGCCGTGGGGGCGGGAGTTCGCCCTGCGCGACCCGGCCGGCAACTGCGTGCACTTCG
TGGCCGAGGAGCAGGACTGACACGTGCTACGAGATTTCGATTCCACCGCCGCCTTCTATGAAAGGTTGGG
CTTCGGAATCGTTTTCCGGGACGCCGGCTGGATGATCCTCCAGCGCGGGGATCTCATGCTGGAGTTCTTC
GCCCACCCCAACTTGTTTATTGCAGCTTATAATGGTTACAAATAAAGCAATAGCATCACAAATTTCACAA
ATAAAGCATTTTTTTCACTGCATTCTAGTTGTGGTTTGTCCAAACTCATCAATGTATCTTATCATGTCTG
TATACCGTCGACCTCTAGCTAGAGCTTGGCGTAATCATGGTCATAGCTGTTTCCTGTGTGAAATTGTTAT
CCGCTCACAATTCCACACAACATACGAGCCGGAAGCATAAAGTGTAAAGCCTGGGGTGCCTAATGAGTGA
GCTAACTCACATTAATTGCGTTGCGCTCACTGCCCGCTTTCCAGTCGGGAAACCTGTCGTGCCAGCTGCA
TTAATGAATCGGCCAACGCGCGGGGAGAGGCGGTTTGCGTATTGGGCGCTCTTCCGCTTCCTCGCTCACT
GACTCGCTGCGCTCGGTCGTTCGGCTGCGGCGAGCGGTATCAGCTCACTCAAAGGCGGTAATACGGTTAT
CCACAGAATCAGGGGATAACGCAGGAAAGAACATGTGAGCAAAAGGCCAGCAAAAGGCCAGGAACCGTAA
AAAGGCCGCGTTGCTGGCGTTTTTCCATAGGCTCCGCCCCCCTGACGAGCATCACAAAAATCGACGCTCA
AGTCAGAGGTGGCGAAACCCGACAGGACTATAAAGATACCAGGCGTTTCCCCCTGGAAGCTCCCTCGTGC
GCTCTCCTGTTCCGACCCTGCCGCTTACCGGATACCTGTCCGCCTTTCTCCCTTCGGGAAGCGTGGCGCT
TTCTCATAGCTCACGCTGTAGGTATCTCAGTTCGGTGTAGGTCGTTCGCTCCAAGCTGGGCTGTGTGCAC
GAACCCCCCGTTCAGCCCGACCGCTGCGCCTTATCCGGTAACTATCGTCTTGAGTCCAACCCGGTAAGAC
ACGACTTATCGCCACTGGCAGCAGCCACTGGTAACAGGATTAGCAGAGCGAGGTATGTAGGCGGTGCTAC
AGAGTTCTTGAAGTGGTGGCCTAACTACGGCTACACTAGAAGAACAGTATTTGGTATCTGCGCTCTGCTG
AAGCCAGTTACCTTCGGAAAAAGAGTTGGTAGCTCTTGATCCGGCAAACAAACCACCGCTGGTAGCGGTG
GTTTTTTTGTTTGCAAGCAGCAGATTACGCGCAGAAAAAAAGGATCTCAAGAAGATCCTTTGATCTTTTC
TACGGGGTCTGACGCTCAGTGGAACGAAAACTCACGTTAAGGGATTTTGGTCATGAGATTATCAAAAAGG
ATCTTCACCTAGATCCTTTTAAATTAAAAATGAAGTTTTAAATCAATCTAAAGTATATATGAGTAAACTT
GGTCTGACAGTTACCAATGCTTAATCAGTGAGGCACCTATCTCAGCGATCTGTCTATTTCGTTCATCCAT
AGTTGCCTGACTCCCCGTCGTGTAGATAACTACGATACGGGAGGGCTTACCATCTGGCCCCAGTGCTGCA
ATGATACCGCGAGACCCACGCTCACCGGCTCCAGATTTATCAGCAATAAACCAGCCAGCCGGAAGGGCCG
AGCGCAGAAGTGGTCCTGCAACTTTATCCGCCTCCATCCAGTCTATTAATTGTTGCCGGGAAGCTAGAGT
AAGTAGTTCGCCAGTTAATAGTTTGCGCAACGTTGTTGCCATTGCTACAGGCATCGTGGTGTCACGCTCG
TCGTTTGGTATGGCTTCATTCAGCTCCGGTTCCCAACGATCAAGGCGAGTTACATGATCCCCCATGTTGT
GCAAAAAAGCGGTTAGCTCCTTCGGTCCTCCGATCGTTGTCAGAAGTAAGTTGGCCGCAGTGTTATCACT
CATGGTTATGGCAGCACTGCATAATTCTCTTACTGTCATGCCATCCGTAAGATGCTTTTCTGTGACTGGT
GAGTACTCAACCAAGTCATTCTGAGAATAGTGTATGCGGCGACCGAGTTGCTCTTGCCCGGCGTCAATAC
GGGATAATACCGCGCCACATAGCAGAACTTTAAAAGTGCTCATCATTGGAAAACGTTCTTCGGGGCGAAA
ACTCTCAAGGATCTTACCGCTGTTGAGATCCAGTTCGATGTAACCCACTCGTGCACCCAACTGATCTTCA
GCATCTTTTACTTTCACCAGCGTTTCTGGGTGAGCAAAAACAGGAAGGCAAAATGCCGCAAAAAAGGGAA
TAAGGGCGACACGGAAATGTTGAATACTCATACTCTTCCTTTTTCAATATTATTGAAGCATTTATCAGGG
TTATTGTCTCATGAGCGGATACATATTTGAATGTATTTAGAAAAATAAACAAATAGGGGTTCCGCGCACA
TTTCCCCGAAAAGTGCCACCTGACGTCGACGGATCGGGAGATCTCCCGATCCCCTATGGTGCACTCTCAG
TACAATCTGCTCTGATGCCGCATAGTTAAGCCAGTATCTGCTCCCTGCTTGTGTGTTGGAGGTCGCTGAG
TAGTGCGCGAGCAAAATTTAAGCTACAACAAGGCAAGGCTTGACCGACAATTGCATGAAGAATCTGCTTA
GGGTTAGGCGTTTTGCGCTGCTTCGCGATGTACGGGCCAGATATACGCGTTGACATTGATTATTGACTAG
TTATTAATAGTAATCAATTACGGGGTCATTAGTTCATAGCCCATATATGGAGTTCCGCGTTACATAACTT
ACGGTAAATGGCCCGCCTGGCTGACCGCCCAACGACCCCCGCCCATTGACGTCAATAATGACGTATGTTC
CCATAGTAACGCCAATAGGGACTTTCCATTGACGTCAATGGGTGGAGTATTTACGGTAAACTGCCCACTT
GGCAGTACATCAAGTGTATCATATGCCAAGTACGCCCCCTATTGACGTCAATGACGGTAAATGGCCCGCC
TGGCATTATGCCCAGTACATGACCTTATGGGACTTTCCTACTTGGCAGTACATCTACGTATTAGTCATCG
CTATTACCATGGTGATGCGGTTTTGGCAGTACATCAATGGGCGTGGATAGCGGTTTGACTCACGGGGATT
TCCAAGTCTCCACCCCATTGACGTCAATGGGAGTTTGTTTTGGCACCAAAATCAACGGGACTTTCCAAAA
TGTCGTAACAACTCCGCCCCATTGACGCAAATGGGCGGTAGGCGTGTACGGTGGGAGGTCTATATAAGCA
GCGCGTTTTGCCTGTACTGGGTCTCTCTGGTTAGACCAGATCTGAGCCTGGGAGCTCTCTGGCTAACTAG
GGAACCCACTGCTTAAGCCTCAATAAAGCTTGCCTTGAGTGCTTCAAGTAGTGTGTGCCCGTCTGTTGTG
TGACTCTGGTAACTAGAGATCCCTCAGACCCTTTTAGTCAGTGTGGAAAATCTCTAGCAGTGGCGCCCGA
ACAGGGACTTGAAAGCGAAAGGGAAACCAGAGGAGCTCTCTCGACGCAGGACTCGGCTTGCTGAAGCGCG
CACGGCAAGAGGCGAGGGGCGGCGACTGGTGAGTACGCCAAAAATTTTGACTAGCGGAGGCTAGAAGGAG
AGAGATGGGTGCGAGAGCGTCAGTATTAAGCGGGGGAGAATTAGATCGCGATGGGAAAAAATTCGGTTAA
GGCCAGGGGGAAAGAAAAAATATAAATTAAAACATATAGTATGGGCAAGCAGGGAGCTAGAACGATTCGC
AGTTAATCCTGGCCTGTTAGAAACATCAGAAGGCTGTAGACAAATACTGGGACAGCTACAACCATCCCTT
CAGACAGGATCAGAAGAACTTAGATCATTATATAATACAGTAGCAACCCTCTATTGTGTGCATCAAAGGA
TAGAGATAAAAGACACCAAGGAAGCTTTAGACAAGATAGAGGAAGAGCAAAACAAAAGTAAGACCACCGC
ACAGCAAGCGGCCGCTGATCTTCAGACCTGGAGGAGGAGATATGAGGGACAATTGGAGAAGTGAATTATA
TAAATATAAAGTAGTAAAAATTGAACCATTAGGAGTAGCACCCACCAAGGCAAAGAGAAGAGTGGTGCAG
AGAGAAAAAAGAGCAGTGGGAATAGGAGCTTTGTTCCTTGGGTTCTTGGGAGCAGCAGGAAGCACTATGG
GCGCAGCGTCAATGACGCTGACGGTACAGGCCAGACAATTATTGTCTGGTATAGTGCAGCAGCAGAACAA
TTTGCTGAGGGCTATTGAGGCGCAACAGCATCTGTTGCAACTCACAGTCTGGGGCATCAAGCAGCTCCAG
GCAAGAATCCTGGCTGTGGAAAGATACCTAAAGGATCAACAGCTCCTGGGGATTTGGGGTTGCTCTGGAA
AACTCATTTGCACCACTGCTGTGCCTTGGAATGCTAGTTGGAGTAATAAATCTCTGGAACAGATTTGGAA
TCACACGACCTGGATGGAGTGGGACAGAGAAATTAACAATTACACAAGCTTAATACACTCCTTAATTGAA
GAATCGCAAAACCAGCAAGAAAAGAATGAACAAGAATTATTGGAATTAGATAAATGGGCAAGTTTGTGGA
ATTGGTTTAACATAACAAATTGGCTGTGGTATATAAAATTATTCATAATGATAGTAGGAGGCTTGGTAGG
TTTAAGAATAGTTTTTGCTGTACTTTCTATAGTGAATAGAGTTAGGCAGGGATATTCACCATTATCGTTT
CAGACCCACCTCCCAACCCCGAGGGGACCCGACAGGCCCGAAGGAATAGAAGAAGAAGGTGGAGAGAGAG
ACAGAGACAGATCCATTCGATTAGTGAACGGATCGGCACTGCGTGCGCCAATTCTGCAGACAAATGGCAG
TATTCATCCACAATTTTAAAAGAAAAGGGGGGATTGGGGGGTACAGTGCAGGGGAAAGAATAGTAGA
